>Addgene plasmid #179088 | pRDA_155 | addgene full sequence | sequence record 352525 | Addgene NGS Result
CGCCTCTCCCCGCGCGTTGGCCGATTCATTAATGCAGCTGGCACGACAGGTTTCCCGACTGGAAAGCGGG
CAGTGAGCGCAACGCAATTAATGTGAGTTAGCTCACTCATTAGGCACCCCAGGCTTTACACTTTATGCTT
CCGGCTCGTATGTTGTGTGGAATTGTGAGCGGATAACAATTTCACACAGGAAACAGCTATGACCATGATT
ACGCCAAGCGCGCAATTAACCCTCACTAAAGGGAACAAAAGCTGGAGCTGCAAGCTTAATGTAGTCTTAT
GCAATACTCTTGTAGTCTTGCAACATGGTAACGATGAGTTAGCAACATGCCTTACAAGGAGAGAAAAAGC
ACCGTGCATGCCGATTGGTGGAAGTAAGGTGGTACGATCGTGCCTTATTAGGAAGGCAACAGACGGGTCT
GACATGGATTGGACGAACCACTGAATTGCCGCATTGCAGAGATATTGTATTTAAGTGCCTAGCTCGATAC
ATAAACGGGTCTCTCTGGTTAGACCAGATCTGAGCCTGGGAGCTCTCTGGCTAACTAGGGAACCCACTGC
TTAAGCCTCAATAAAGCTTGCCTTGAGTGCTTCAAGTAGTGTGTGCCCGTCTGTTGTGTGACTCTGGTAA
CTAGAGATCCCTCAGACCCTTTTAGTCAGTGTGGAAAATCTCTAGCAGTGGCGCCCGAACAGGGACTTGA
AAGCGAAAGGGAAACCAGAGGAGCTCTCTCGACGCAGGACTCGGCTTGCTGAAGCGCGCACGGCAAGAGG
CGAGGGGCGGCGACTGGTGAGTACGCCAAAAATTTTGACTAGCGGAGGCTAGAAGGAGAGAGATGGGTGC
GAGAGCGTCAGTATTAAGCGGGGGAGAATTAGATCGCGATGGGAAAAAATTCGGTTAAGGCCAGGGGGAA
AGAAAAAATATAAATTAAAACATATAGTATGGGCAAGCAGGGAGCTAGAACGATTCGCAGTTAATCCTGG
CCTGTTAGAAACATCAGAAGGCTGTAGACAAATACTGGGACAGCTACAACCATCCCTTCAGACAGGATCA
GAAGAACTTAGATCATTATATAATACAGTAGCAACCCTCTATTGTGTGCATCAAAGGATAGAGATAAAAG
ACACCAAGGAAGCTTTAGACAAGATAGAGGAAGAGCAAAACAAAAGTAAGACCACCGCACAGCAAGCGGC
CGCTGATCTTCAGACCTGGAGGAGGAGATATGAGGGACAATTGGAGAAGTGAATTATATAAATATAAAGT
AGTAAAAATTGAACCATTAGGAGTAGCACCCACCAAGGCAAAGAGAAGAGTGGTGCAGAGAGAAAAAAGA
GCAGTGGGAATAGGAGCTTTGTTCCTTGGGTTCTTGGGAGCAGCAGGAAGCACTATGGGCGCAGCGTCAA
TGACGCTGACGGTACAGGCCAGACAATTATTGTCTGGTATAGTGCAGCAGCAGAACAATTTGCTGAGGGC
TATTGAGGCGCAACAGCATCTGTTGCAACTCACAGTCTGGGGCATCAAGCAGCTCCAGGCAAGAATCCTG
GCTGTGGAAAGATACCTAAAGGATCAACAGCTCCTGGGGATTTGGGGTTGCTCTGGAAAACTCATTTGCA
CCACTGCTGTGCCTTGGAATGCTAGTTGGAGTAATAAATCTCTGGAACAGATTTGGAATCACACGACCTG
GATGGAGTGGGACAGAGAAATTAACAATTACACAAGCTTAATACACTCCTTAATTGAAGAATCGCAAAAC
CAGCAAGAAAAGAATGAACAAGAATTATTGGAATTAGATAAATGGGCAAGTTTGTGGAATTGGTTTAACA
TAACAAATTGGCTGTGGTATATAAAATTATTCATAATGATAGTAGGAGGCTTGGTAGGTTTAAGAATAGT
TTTTGCTGTACTTTCTATAGTGAATAGAGTTAGGCAGGGATATTCACCATTATCGTTTCAGACCCACCTC
CCAACCCCGAGGGGACCCTGGTACCCATGCATGCATGAATTCTAGATCTTGAGACAAATGGCAGTATTCA
TCCACAATTTTAAAAGAAAAGGGGGGATTGGGGGGTACAGTGCAGGGGAAAGAATAGTAGACATAATAGC
AACAGACATACAAACTAAAGAATTACAAAAACAAATTACAAAAATTCAAAATTTTCGGGTTTATTACAGG
GACAGCAGAGATCCACTTTGGCGCCGGCTCGAGGGGGCCCGGGTGCAAAGATGGATAAAGTTTTAAACAG
AGAGGAATCTTTGCAGCTAATGGACCTTCTAGGTCTTGAAAGGAGTGGGAATTGGCTCCGGTGCCCGTCA
GTGGGCAGAGCGCACATCGCCCACAGTCCCCGAGAAGTTGGGGGGAGGGGTCGGCAATTGAACCGGTGCC
TAGAGAAGGTGGCGCGGGGTAAACTGGGAAAGTGATGTCGTGTACTGGCTCCGCCTTTTTCCCGAGGGTG
GGGGAGAACCGTATATAAGTGCAGTAGTCGCCGTGAACGTTCTTTTTCGCAACGGGTTTGCCGCCAGAAC
ACAGGTAAGTGCCGTGTGTGGTTCCCGCGGGCCTGGCCTCTTTACGGGTTATGGCCCTTGCGTGCCTTGA
ATTACTTCCACCTGGCTGCAGTACGTGATTCTTGATCCCGAGCTTCGGGTTGGAAGTGGGTGGGAGAGTT
CGAGGCCTTGCGCTTAAGGAGCCCCTTCGCCTCGTGCTTGAGTTGAGGCCTGGCCTGGGCGCTGGGGCCG
CCGCGTGCGAATCTGGTGGCACCTTCGCGCCTGTCTCGCTGCTTTCGATAAGTCTCTAGCCATTTAAAAT
TTTTGATGACCTGCTGCGACGCTTTTTTTCTGGCAAGATAGTCTTGTAAATGCGGGCCAAGATCTGCACA
CTGGTATTTCGGTTTTTGGGGCCGCGGGCGGCGACGGGGCCCGTGCGTCCCAGCGCACATGTTCGGCGAG
GCGGGGCCTGCGAGCGCGGCCACCGAGAATCGGACGGGGGTAGTCTCAAGCTGGCCGGCCTGCTCTGGTG
CCTGGCCTCGCGCCGCCGTGTATCGCCCCGCCCTGGGCGGCAAGGCTGGCCCGGTCGGCACCAGTTGCGT
GAGCGGAAAGATGGCCGCTTCCCGGCCCTGCTGCAGGGAGCTCAAAATGGAGGACGCGGCGCTCGGGAGA
GCGGGCGGGTGAGTCACCCACACAAAGGAAAAGGGCCTTTCCGTCCTCAGCCGTCGCTTCATGTGACTCC
ACGGAGTACCGGGCGCCGTCCAGGCACCTCGATTAGTTCTCGAGCTTTTGGAGTACGTCGTCTTTAGGTT
GGGGGGAGGGGTTTTATGCGATGGAGTTTCCCCACACTGAGTGGGTGGAGACTGAAGTTAGGCCAGCTTG
GCACTTGATGTAATTCTCCTTGGAATTTGCCCTTTTTGAGTTTGGATCTTGGTTCATTCTCAAGCCTCAG
ACAGTGGTTCAAAGTTTTTTTCTTCCATTTCAGGTGTCGTGAGGGATCCACCATGGCACCAAAGAAGAAG
CGGAAGGTCGCAGCCGACAAGAAGTACAGCATCGGCCTGGACATCGGCACCAACTCTGTGGGCTGGGCCG
TGATCACCGACGAGTACAAGGTGCCCAGCAAGAAATTCAAGGTGCTGGGCAACACCGACCGGCACAGCAT
CAAGAAGAACCTGATCGGAGCCCTGCTGTTCGACAGCGGCGAAACAGCCGAGGCCACCCGGCTGAAGAGA
ACCGCCAGAAGAAGATACACCAGACGGAAGAACCGGATCTGCTATCTGCAAGAGATCTTCAGCAACGAGA
TGGCCAAGGTGGACGACAGCTTCTTCCACAGACTGGAAGAGTCCTTCCTGGTGGAAGAGGATAAGAAGCA
CGAGCGGCACCCCATCTTCGGCAACATCGTGGACGAGGTGGCCTACCACGAGAAGTACCCCACCATCTAC
CACCTGAGAAAGAAACTGGTGGACAGCACCGACAAGGCCGACCTGCGGCTGATCTATCTGGCCCTGGCCC
ACATGATCAAGTTCCGGGGCCACTTCCTGATCGAGGGCGACCTGAACCCCGACAACAGCGACGTGGACAA
GCTGTTCATCCAGCTGGTGCAGACCTACAACCAGCTGTTCGAGGAAAACCCCATCAACGCCAGCGGCGTA
GACGCCAAGGCCATCCTGTCTGCCAGACTGAGCAAGAGCAGACGGCTGGAAAATCTGATCGCCCAGCTGC
CCGGCGAGAAGAAGAATGGCCTGTTCGGAAACCTGATTGCCCTGAGCCTGGGCCTGACCCCCAACTTCAA
GAGCAACTTCGACCTGGCCGAGGATGCCAAACTGCAGCTGAGCAAGGACACCTACGACGACGACCTGGAC
AACCTGCTGGCCCAGATCGGCGACCAGTACGCCGACCTGTTTCTGGCCGCCAAGAACCTGTCCGACGCCA
TCCTGCTGAGCGACATCCTGAGAGTGAACACCGAGATCACCAAGGCCCCCCTGAGCGCCTCTATGATCAA
GAGATACGACGAGCACCACCAGGACCTGACCCTGCTGAAAGCTCTCGTGCGGCAGCAGCTGCCTGAGAAG
TACAAAGAGATTTTCTTCGACCAGAGCAAGAACGGCTACGCCGGCTACATTGACGGCGGAGCCAGCCAGG
AAGAGTTCTACAAGTTCATCAAGCCCATCCTGGAAAAGATGGACGGCACCGAGGAACTGCTCGTGAAGCT
GAACAGAGAGGACCTGCTGCGGAAGCAGCGTACGTTCGACAACGGCAGCATCCCCCACCAGATCCACCTG
GGAGAGCTGCACGCCATTCTGCGGCGGCAGGAAGATTTTTACCCATTCCTGAAGGACAACCGGGAAAAGA
TCGAGAAGATCCTGACCTTCCGCATCCCCTACTACGTGGGCCCTCTGGCCAGGGGAAACAGCAGATTCGC
CTGGATGACCAGAAAGAGCGAGGAAACCATCACCCCCTGGAACTTCGAGGAAGTGGTGGACAAGGGCGCT
AGCGCCCAGAGCTTCATCGAGCGGATGACCAACTTCGATAAGAACCTGCCCAACGAGAAGGTGCTGCCCA
AGCACAGCCTGCTGTACGAGTACTTCACCGTGTATAACGAGCTGACCAAAGTGAAATACGTGACCGAGGG
AATGAGAAAGCCCGCCTTCCTGAGCGGCGAGCAGAAAAAGGCCATCGTGGACCTGCTGTTCAAGACCAAC
CGGAAAGTGACCGTGAAGCAGCTGAAAGAGGACTACTTCAAGAAAATCGAGTGCTTCGACTCCGTGGAAA
TCTCCGGCGTGGAAGATCGGTTCAACGCCTCCCTGGGCACATACCACGATCTGCTGAAAATTATCAAGGA
CAAGGACTTCCTGGACAATGAGGAAAACGAGGACATTCTGGAAGATATCGTGCTGACCCTGACACTGTTT
GAGGACAGAGAGATGATCGAGGAACGGCTGAAAACCTATGCCCACCTGTTCGACGACAAAGTGATGAAGC
AGCTGAAGCGGCGGAGATACACCGGCTGGGGCAGGCTGAGCCGGAAGCTGATCAACGGCATCCGGGACAA
GCAGTCCGGCAAGACAATCCTGGATTTCCTGAAGTCCGACGGCTTCGCCAACAGAAACTTCATGCAGCTG
ATCCACGACGACAGCCTGACCTTTAAAGAGGACATCCAGAAAGCCCAGGTGTCCGGCCAGGGCGATAGCC
TGCACGAGCACATTGCCAATCTGGCCGGCAGCCCCGCCATTAAGAAGGGCATCCTGCAGACAGTGAAGGT
GGTGGACGAGCTCGTGAAAGTGATGGGCCGGCACAAGCCCGAGAACATCGTGATCGAAATGGCCAGAGAG
AACCAGACCACCCAGAAGGGACAGAAGAACAGCCGCGAGAGAATGAAGCGGATCGAAGAGGGCATCAAAG
AGCTGGGCAGCCAGATCCTGAAAGAACACCCCGTGGAAAACACCCAGCTGCAGAACGAGAAGCTGTACCT
GTACTACCTGCAGAATGGGCGGGATATGTACGTGGACCAGGAACTGGACATCAACCGGCTGTCCGACTAC
GATGTGGACCATATCGTGCCTCAGAGCTTTCTGAAGGACGACTCCATCGACAACAAGGTGCTGACCAGAA
GCGACAAGAACCGGGGCAAGAGCGACAACGTGCCCTCCGAAGAGGTCGTGAAGAAGATGAAGAACTACTG
GCGGCAGCTGCTGAACGCCAAGCTGATTACCCAGAGAAAGTTCGACAATCTGACCAAGGCCGAGAGAGGC
GGCCTGAGCGAACTGGATAAGGCCGGCTTCATCAAGAGACAGCTGGTGGAAACCCGGCAGATCACAAAGC
ACGTGGCACAGATCCTGGACTCCCGGATGAACACTAAGTACGACGAGAATGACAAGCTGATCCGGGAAGT
GAAAGTGATCACCCTGAAGTCCAAGCTGGTGTCCGATTTCCGGAAGGATTTCCAGTTTTACAAAGTGCGC
GAGATCAACAACTACCACCACGCCCACGACGCCTACCTGAACGCCGTCGTGGGAACCGCCCTGATCAAAA
AGTACCCTAAGCTGGAAAGCGAGTTCGTGTACGGCGACTACAAGGTGTACGACGTGCGGAAGATGATCGC
CAAGAGCGAGCAGGAAATCGGCAAGGCTACCGCCAAGTACTTCTTCTACAGCAACATCATGAACTTTTTC
AAGACCGAGATTACCCTGGCCAACGGCGAGATCCGGAAGCGGCCTCTGATCGAGACAAACGGCGAAACCG
GGGAGATCGTGTGGGATAAGGGCCGGGATTTTGCCACCGTGCGGAAAGTGCTGAGCATGCCCCAAGTGAA
TATCGTGAAAAAGACCGAGGTGCAGACAGGCGGCTTCAGCAAAGAGTCTATCCTGCCCAAGAGGAACAGC
GATAAGCTGATCGCCAGAAAGAAGGACTGGGACCCTAAGAAGTACGGCGGCTTCGTGAGCCCCACCGTGG
CCTATTCTGTGCTGGTGGTGGCCAAAGTGGAAAAGGGCAAGTCCAAGAAACTGAAGAGTGTGAAAGAGCT
GCTGGGGATCACCATCATGGAAAGAAGCAGCTTCGAGAAGAATCCCATCGACTTTCTGGAAGCCAAGGGC
TACAAAGAAGTGAAAAAGGACCTGATCATCAAGCTGCCTAAGTACTCCCTGTTCGAGCTGGAAAACGGCC
GGAAGAGAATGCTGGCCTCTGCCGGCGAACTGCAGAAGGGAAACGAACTGGCCCTGCCCTCCAAATATGT
GAACTTCCTGTACCTGGCCAGCCACTATGAGAAGCTGAAGGGCTCCCCCGAGGATAATGAGCAGAAACAG
CTGTTTGTGGAACAGCACAAGCACTACCTGGACGAGATCATCGAGCAGATCAGCGAGTTCTCCAAGAGAG
TGATCCTGGCCGACGCTAATCTGGACAAAGTGCTGTCCGCCTACAACAAGCACCGGGATAAGCCCATCAG
AGAGCAGGCCGAGAATATCATCCACCTGTTTACCCTGACCAATCTGGGAGCCCCTGCCGCCTTCAAGTAC
TTTGACACCACCATCGACCGGAAGCAGTACAGGAGCACCAAAGAGGTGCTGGACGCCACCCTGATCCACC
AGAGCATCACCGGCCTGTACGAGACACGAATCGATTTGTCTCAGCTGGGAGGCGACGCCGCAAAAAGGCC
GGCGGCCACGAAAAAGGCCGGCCAGGCAAAAAAGAAAAAGGCAGGCTCAGGCGAGGGCAGAGGAAGTCTG
CTAACATGCGGTGACGTCGAGGAGAATCCTGGCCCAAGCGCTATGGCCAAGCCTTTGTCTCAAGAAGAAT
CCACCCTCATTGAAAGAGCAACGGCTACAATCAACAGCATCCCCATCTCTGAAGACTACAGCGTCGCCAG
CGCAGCTCTCTCTAGCGACGGCCGCATCTTCACTGGTGTCAATGTATATCATTTTACTGGGGGACCTTGT
GCAGAACTCGTGGTGCTGGGCACTGCTGCTGCTGCGGCAGCTGGCAACCTGACTTGTATCGTCGCGATCG
GAAATGAGAACAGGGGCATCTTGAGCCCCTGCGGACGGTGCCGACAGGTGCTTCTCGATCTGCATCCTGG
GATCAAAGCCATAGTGAAGGACAGTGATGGACAGCCGACGGCAGTTGGGATTCGTGAATTGCTGCCCTCT
GGTTATGTGTGGGAGGGCGCAACAAACTTCTCTCTGCTGAAACAAGCCGGAGATGTCGAAGAGAATCCTG
GACCGACTAGTATGGTGAGCGAGCTGATTAAGGAGAACATGCACATGAAGCTATACATGGAGGGCACCGT
GAACAACCACCACTTCAAGTGCACATCCGAGGGCGAAGGCAAGCCCTACGAGGGCACCCAGACCATGAGA
ATCAAGGCGGTCGAGGGCGGCCCTCTCCCCTTCGCCTTCGACATCCTGGCTACCAGCTTCATGTACGGCA
GCAAAACCTTCATCAACCACACCCAGGGCATCCCCGACTTCTTTAAGCAGTCCTTCCCCGAGGGCTTCAC
ATGGGAGAGAGTCACCACATACGAAGACGGGGGCGTGCTGACCGCTACCCAGGACACCAGCCTCCAGGAC
GGCTGCCTCATCTACAACGTCAAGATCAGAGGGGTGAACTTCCCATCCAACGGCCCTGTGATGCAGAAGA
AAACACTCGGCTGGGAGGCCTCCACCGAGACCCTGTACCCCGCTGACGGCGGCCTGGAAGGCAGAGCCGA
CATGGCCCTGAAGCTCGTGGGCGGGGGCCACCTGATCTGCAACTTGAAGACCACATACAGATCCAAGAAA
CCCGCTAAGAACCTCAAGATGCCCGGCGTCTACTATGTGGACAGAAGACTGGAAAGAATCAAGGAGGCCG
ACAAAGAGACCTACGTCGAGCAGCACGAGGTGGCTGTGGCCAGATACTGCGACCTCCCTAGCAAACTGGG
GCACAGATGATAGACGCGTTAAGTCGACAATCAACCTCTGGATTACAAAATTTGTGAAAGATTGACTGGT
ATTCTTAACTATGTTGCTCCTTTTACGCTATGTGGATACGCTGCTTTAATGCCTTTGTATCATGCTATTG
CTTCCCGTATGGCTTTCATTTTCTCCTCCTTGTATAAATCCTGGTTGCTGTCTCTTTATGAGGAGTTGTG
GCCCGTTGTCAGGCAACGTGGCGTGGTGTGCACTGTGTTTGCTGACGCAACCCCCACTGGTTGGGGCATT
GCCACCACCTGTCAGCTCCTTTCCGGGACTTTCGCTTTCCCCCTCCCTATTGCCACGGCGGAACTCATCG
CCGCCTGCCTTGCCCGCTGCTGGACAGGGGCTCGGCTGTTGGGCACTGACAATTCCGTGGTGTTGTCGGG
GAAATCATCGTCCTTTCCTTGGCTGCTCGCCTGTGTTGCCACCTGGATTCTGCGCGGGACGTCCTTCTGC
TACGTCCCTTCGGCCCTCAATCCAGCGGACCTTCCTTCCCGCGGCCTGCTGCCGGCTCTGCGGCCTCTTC
CGCGTCTTCGCCTTCGCCCTCAGACGAGTCGGATCTCCCTTTGGGCCGCCTCCCCGCGTCGACTTTAAGA
CCAATGACTTACAAGGCAGCTGTAGATCTTAGCCACTTTTTAAAAGAAAAGGGGGGACTGGAAGGGCTAA
TTCACTCCCAACGAAGACAAGATCTGCTTTTTGCTTGTACTGGGTCTCTCTGGTTAGACCAGATCTGAGC
CTGGGAGCTCTCTGGCTAACTAGGGAACCCACTGCTTAAGCCTCAATAAAGCTTGCCTTGAGTGCTTCAA
GTAGTGTGTGCCCGTCTGTTGTGTGACTCTGGTAACTAGAGATCCCTCAGACCCTTTTAGTCAGTGTGGA
AAATCTCTAGCAGTACGTATAGTAGTTCATGTCATCTTATTATTCAGTATTTATAACTTGCAAAGAAATG
AATATCAGAGAGTGAGAGGAACTTGTTTATTGCAGCTTATAATGGTTACAAATAAAGCAATAGCATCACA
AATTTCACAAATAAAGCATTTTTTTCACTGCATTCTAGTTGTGGTTTGTCCAAACTCATCAATGTATCTT
ATCATGTCTGGCTCTAGCTATCCCGCCCCTAACTCCGCCCATCCCGCCCCTAACTCCGCCCAGTTCCGCC
CATTCTCCGCCCCATGGCTGACTAATTTTTTTTATTTATGCAGAGGCCGAGGCCGCCTCGGCCTCTGAGC
TATTCCAGAAGTAGTGAGGAGGCTTTTTTGGAGGCCTAGGGACGTACCCAATTCGCCCTATAGTGAGTCG
TATTACGCGCGCTCACTGGCCGTCGTTTTACAACGTCGTGACTGGGAAAACCCTGGCGTTACCCAACTTA
ATCGCCTTGCAGCACATCCCCCTTTCGCCAGCTGGCGTAATAGCGAAGAGGCCCGCACCGATCGCCCTTC
CCAACAGTTGCGCAGCCTGAATGGCGAATGGG
[124 nt withheld, positions 10393-10516]
C
[91 nt withheld, positions 10518-10608]
A
[49 nt withheld, positions 10610-10658]
CCTTTGACGTTGGAGTCCACGTTCTTT
[37 nt withheld, positions 10686-10722]
ACCCTATCTCGGTCTATTCTTTTGATTTATAAGGGATTTTGCCGATTTCGGCCTATTGGTTAAAAAATGA
GCTGATTTAACAAAAATTTAACGCGAATTTTAACAAAATATTAACGCTTACAATTTAGGTGGCACTTTTC
GGGGAAATGTGCGCGGAACCCCTATTTGTTTATTTTTCTAAATACATTCAAATATGTATCCGCTCATGAG
ACAATAACCCTGATAAATGCTTCAATAATATTGAAAAAGGAAGAGTATGAGTATTCAACATTTCCGTGTC
GCCCTTATTCCCTTTTTTGCGGCATTTTGCCTTCCTGTTTTTGCTCACCCAGAAACGCTGGTGAAAGTAA
AAGATGCTGAAGATCAGTTGGGTGCACGAGTGGGTTACATCGAACTGGATCTCAACAGCGGTAAGATCCT
TGAGAGTTTTCGCCCCGAAGAACGTTTTCCAATGATGAGCACTTTTAAAGTTCTGCTATGTGGCGCGGTA
TTATCCCGTATTGACGCCGGGCAAGAGCAACTCGGTCGCCGCATACACTATTCTCAGAATGACTTGGTTG
AGTACTCACCAGTCACAGAAAAGCATCTTACGGATGGCATGACAGTAAGAGAATTATGCAGTGCTGCCAT
AACCATGAGTGATAACACTGCGGCCAACTTACTTCTGACAACGATCGGAGGACCGAAGGAGCTAACCGCT
TTTTTGCACAACATGGGGGATCATGTAACTCGCCTTGATCGTTGGGAACCGGAGCTGAATGAAGCCATAC
CAAACGACGAGCGTGACACCACGATGCCTGTAGCAATGGCAACAACGTTGCGCAAACTATTAACTGGCGA
ACTACTTACTCTAGCTTCCCGGCAACAATTAATAGACTGGATGGAGGCGGATAAAGTTGCAGGACCACTT
CTGCGCTCGGCCCTTCCGGCTGGCTGGTTTATTGCTGATAAATCTGGAGCCGGTGAGCGTGGGTCTCGCG
GTATCATTGCAGCACTGGGGCCAGATGGTAAGCCCTCCCGTATCGTAGTTATCTACACGACGGGGAGTCA
GGCAACTATGGATGAACGAAATAGACAGATCGCTGAGATAGGTGCCTCACTGATTAAGCATTGGTAACTG
TCAGACCAAGTTTACTCATATATACTTTAGATTGATTTAAAACTTCATTTTTAATTTAAAAGGATCTAGG
TGAAGATCCTTTTTGATAATCTCATGACCAAAATCCCTTAACGTGAGTTTTCGTTCCACTGAGCGTCAGA
CCCCGTAGAAAAGATCAAAGGATCTTCTTGAGATCCTTTTTTTCTGCGCGTAATCTGCTGCTTGCAAACA
AAAAAACCACCGCTACCAGCGGTGGTTTGTTTGCCGGATCAAGAGCTACCAACTCTTTTTCCGAAGGTAA
CTGGCTTCAGCAGAGCGCAGATACCAAATACTGTTCTTCTAGTGTAGCCGTAGTTAGGCCACCACTTCAA
GAACTCTGTAGCACCGCCTACATACCTCGCTCTGCTAATCCTGTTACCAGTGGCTGCTGCCAGTGGCGAT
AAGTCGTGTCTTACCGGGTTGGACTCAAGACGATAGTTACCGGATAAGGCGCAGCGGTCGGGCTGAACGG
GGGGTTCGTGCACACAGCCCAGCTTGGAGCGAACGACCTACACCGAACTGAGATACCTACAGCGTGAGCT
ATGAGAAAGCGCCACGCTTCCCGAAGGGAGAAAGGCGGACAGGTATCCGGTAAGCGGCAGGGTCGGAACA
GGAGAGCGCACGAGGGAGCTTCCAGGGGGAAACGCCTGGTATCTTTATAGTCCTGTCGGGTTTCGCCACC
TCTGACTTGAGCGTCGATTTTTGTGATGCTCGTCAGGGGGGCGGAGCCTATGGAAAAACGCCAGCAACGC
GGCCTTTTTACGGTTCCTGGCCTTTTGCTGGCCTTTTGCTCACATGTTCTTTCCTGCGTTATCCCCTGAT
TCTGTGGATAACCGTATTACCGCCTTTGAGTGAGCTGATACCGCTCGCCGCAGCCGAACGACCGAGCGCA
GCGAGTCAGTGAGCGAGGAAGCGGAAGAGCGCCCAATACGCAAAC
Features (pLannotate 1.2.2; 29 found; start..end, strand, type, name):
     89..110     +  protein_bind   CAP binding site: CAP binding activates transcription in the presence of cAMP. E. coli catabolite activator protein
    125..155     +  promoter       lac promoter: promoter for the E. coli lac operon
    159..181     +  protein_bind   lac operator (fragment): The lac repressor binds to the lac operator to inhibit transcription in E. coli. This inhibition can be relieved by adding lactose or isopropyl-β-D-thiogalactopyranoside (IPTG). lac repressor encoded by lacI
    224..242     +  promoter       T3 promoter: promoter for bacteriophage T3 RNA polymerase
    270..496     +  promoter       RSV promoter: Rous sarcoma virus enhancer/promoter
    497..677     +  LTR            5' LTR (truncated): truncated 5' long terminal repeat (LTR) from HIV-1
    724..849     +  misc_feature   HIV-1 Ψ: packaging signal of human immunodeficiency virus type 1
    833..1196    +  CDS            HIV-1 gag (fragment): gag protein from human immunodeficiency virus 1; gag
   1342..1575    +  misc_feature   RRE: The Rev response element (RRE) of HIV-1 allows for Rev-dependent mRNA export from the nucleus to the cytoplasm.
   1952..1978    +  CDS            Rev (fragment): human immunodeficiency virus 1 (HIV-1) Rev protein; rev; enhances nuclear export of unspliced and incompletely spliced viral mRNAs
   2038..2155    +  misc_feature   cPPT/CTS: central polypurine tract and central termination sequence of HIV-1
   2221..2287    +  CDS            small t antigen (fragment): SV40 (simian virus 40) small t antigen
   2294..3472    +  promoter       EF-1α promoter: strong constitutive promoter for human elongation factor EF-1α
   3516..7616    +  CDS            Cas9: Cas9 (Csn1) endonuclease from the Streptococcus pyogenes Type II CRISPR/Cas system generates RNA-guided double strand breaks in DNA
   7623..7670    +  CDS            nucleoplasmin NLS: bipartite nuclear localization signal from nucleoplasmin
   7743..8138    +  CDS            BSD: blasticidin S deaminase; Aspergillus terreus BSD; confers resistance to blasticidin
   8202..8897    +  CDS            mKate2: mKate2 is a basic (constitutively fluorescent) red fluorescent protein published in 2009, derived from Entacmaea quadricolor. It is reported to be a rapidly-maturing monomer with moderate acid sensitivity.
   8919..9507    +  misc_feature   WPRE: woodchuck hepatitis virus posttranscriptional regulatory element
   9558..9577    +  misc_feature   cPPT/CTS (fragment): central polypurine tract and central termination sequence of HIV-1
   9579..9812    +  LTR            3' LTR (ΔU3): self-inactivating 3' long terminal repeat (LTR) from HIV-1
   9890..10011   +  polyA_signal   SV40 poly(A) signal: SV40 polyadenylation signal
  10051..10186   +  rep_origin     SV40 ori: SV40 origin of replication
  10207..10225   -  promoter       T7 promoter: promoter for bacteriophage T7 RNA polymerase
  10233..10388   +  CDS            lacZα (fragment): LacZα fragment of β-galactosidase; lacZ fragment
  10393..10821   +  rep_origin     f1 ori (sequence partly withheld): f1 bacteriophage origin of replication; arrow indicates direction of (+) strand synthesis
  10874..10978   +  promoter       AmpR promoter: bla
  10979..11839   +  CDS            AmpR: β-lactamase; bla; confers resistance to ampicillin, carbenicillin, and related antibiotics
  12010..12598   +  rep_origin     ori: high-copy-number ColE1/pMB1/pBR322/pUC origin of replication
  12781..76      +  CDS            lacI (fragment) (across the origin): lac repressor; lacI; The lac repressor binds to the lac operator to inhibit transcription in E. coli. This inhibition can be relieved by adding lactose or isopropyl-β-D-thiogalactopyranoside (IPTG).
