[The description below was written by a language model from this plasmid's Addgene catalogue record and pLannotate feature annotations shown in this document.]
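Description:
pRDA_155 is a third-generation-style, self-inactivating HIV-1 lentiviral vector built on the pRDA_085 backbone for expressing the SpCas9 PAM variant Cas9-VQR as an active nuclease in mammalian cells. In bacteria it is maintained through a high-copy ColE1/pUC origin and selected with ampicillin via the β-lactamase gene. The backbone also carries an f1 origin, an SV40 origin and remnants of lac and phage promoter elements from the parental cloning vector. The viral portion comprises an RSV promoter fused to a truncated 5' LTR, which drives genomic RNA production in packaging cells without Tat. It is followed by the Ψ packaging signal with a gag fragment, the RRE for Rev-dependent nuclear export, the cPPT/CTS, a WPRE to boost transcript expression, and a ΔU3 3' LTR followed by an SV40 polyadenylation signal.

The payload lies between the cPPT and WPRE. A human EF-1α promoter drives a Streptococcus pyogenes Cas9 coding sequence, catalogued as the synthetic VQR variant, although the automated annotation labels it simply as Cas9. It carries a C-terminal nucleoplasmin bipartite nuclear localization signal. Blasticidin S deaminase and the red fluorescent protein mKate2 follow in the same orientation, separated by short unannotated gaps. This layout suggests a single polycistronic transcript, but the table does not annotate the linking elements, such as 2A peptides. Transduced cells can therefore be selected with blasticidin and tracked by red fluorescence. No guide RNA cassette is annotated, so guides would presumably be supplied from a separate vector. The associated work benchmarked SpCas9 PAM variants, consistent with use in generating stable Cas9-VQR-expressing cell lines for CRISPR screening.
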