Addgene plasmid #179088: pRDA_155
Purpose: nuclease Cas expression
Depositing lab: John Doench & David Root. Depositing organization: Broad Institute. Publication: Benchmarking of SpCas9 variants enables deeper base editor screens of BRCA1 and BCL2. Sangree AK, Griffith AL, Szegletes ZM, Roy P, DeWeirdt PC, Hegde M, McGee AV, Hanna RE, Doench JG. Nat Commun. 2022 Mar 14;13(1):1318. doi: 10.1038/s41467-022-28884-7. PubMed 35288574.
Backbone
  Vector backbone: pRDA_085
  Vector type: Lentiviral, CRISPR
Growth in bacteria
  Bacterial resistance: Ampicillin, 100 μg/mL
  Growth temperature: 30°C
  Growth strain: NEB Stable
  Copy number: High Copy
Gene/Insert
  Gene/Insert name: Cas9-VQR
  Species: Synthetic
  Cloning method: Restriction Enzyme; 5′ cloning site Unknown (unknown if destroyed); 3′ cloning site Unknown (unknown if destroyed)
Terms and licenses: Academic/Nonprofit Terms; Industry Terms: Not Available to Industry
How to cite: pRDA_155 was a gift from John Doench & David Root (Addgene plasmid # 179088 ; http://n2t.net/addgene:179088 ; RRID:Addgene_179088)
